Addgene plasmid #134353: pLITMUS*-PrpoN-Cro-PBBa_J23106-geneIII
Purpose: Phagemid
Depositing lab: Mark Isalan. Depositing organization: Imperial College London. Publication: Accelerated evolution of a minimal 63-amino acid dual transcription factor. Brodel AK, Rodrigues R, Jaramillo A, Isalan M. Sci Adv. 2020 Jun 10;6(24):eaba2728. doi: 10.1126/sciadv.aba2728. eCollection 2020 Jun. PubMed 32577520.
Backbone
  Vector backbone: pLITMUS*
  Modifications to backbone: Evolved phagemid vector
  Vector type: Bacterial Expression
Growth in bacteria
  Bacterial resistance: Ampicillin, 100 μg/mL
  Growth temperature: 37°C
  Growth strain: DH5alpha
  Copy number: High Copy
Gene/Insert
  Gene/Insert name: Cro
  Insert size (bp): 201
Terms and licenses: Academic/Nonprofit Terms; Industry Terms: Not Available to Industry
How to cite: pLITMUS*-PrpoN-Cro-PBBa_J23106-geneIII was a gift from Mark Isalan (Addgene plasmid # 134353 ; http://n2t.net/addgene:134353 ; RRID:Addgene_134353)
