[The description below was written by a language model from this plasmid's Addgene catalogue record and pLannotate feature annotations shown in this document.]
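Description:
pLITMUS*-PrpoN-Cro-PBBa_J23106-geneIII is a 4.3 kb bacterial phagemid built on pLITMUS*, which the record describes as an evolved phagemid backbone. It replicates in E. coli from a high-copy ColE1/pUC-type origin and is selected with ampicillin through a β-lactamase gene driven by its native bla promoter. An M13 origin of replication, annotated on the opposite strand to the other features, allows the plasmid to be replicated as single-stranded DNA and packaged into filamentous phage particles when the remaining M13 functions are supplied in trans.

The payload consists of two expression units. The first is the 201 bp insert encoding Cro, the small transcription factor from bacteriophage lambda that acts in the lysogenic-to-lytic switch. According to the construct name, it is expressed from the rpoN promoter. The annotation does not call this promoter directly but detects a fragment of E. coli lptB just upstream of cro, preceded by a CAP binding site. That fragment is consistent with the rpoN promoter region, since lptB lies next to rpoN in the E. coli chromosome.

The second unit is M13 gene III, encoding the minor coat protein pIII required for phage infectivity, followed by the rrnB T1 and T7Te terminators. The name assigns its promoter as the constitutive Anderson-series part BBa_J23106. The annotation software labels this element a J23119 fragment, most likely because the family members are closely related in sequence.

With constitutive pIII, packaged particles should be infectious regardless of Cro activity. This suggests a role as a reference or propagation phagemid in the phage-based directed evolution of Cro as a minimal dual transcription factor described in the associated publication, although the record states the purpose only as "Phagemid".
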