Features (pLannotate 1.2.2; 11 found; start..end, strand, type, name):
     38..142     +  promoter       AmpR promoter: bla
    143..1003    +  CDS            AmpR: β-lactamase; bla; confers resistance to ampicillin, carbenicillin, and related antibiotics
   1033..1061    +  promoter       J23119 promoter (fragment): bacterial promoter (Registry of Standard Biological Parts BBa J23119)
   1086..2360    +  CDS            M13 gene III (sequence partly withheld): pIII; III; minor coat protein
   2375..2446    +  terminator     rrnB T1 terminator: transcription terminator T1 from the E. coli rrnB gene
   2462..2489    +  terminator     T7Te terminator: phage T7 early transcription terminator
   2514..3023    -  rep_origin     M13 ori (sequence partly withheld): M13 bacteriophage origin of replication; arrow indicates direction of (+) strand synthesis
   3134..3722    +  rep_origin     ori: high-copy-number ColE1/pMB1/pBR322/pUC origin of replication
   3783..3804    +  protein_bind   CAP binding site: CAP binding activates transcription in the presence of cAMP. E. coli catabolite activator protein
   3825..3980    +  CDS            lptB (fragment): LPTB_ECOLI - Also known as yhbG. Experimental evidence at protein level: Swiss-Prot protein existence level 1. Part of the ABC transporter complex LptBFG involved in the translocation of lipopolysaccharide (LPS) from the inner membrane to the outer membrane. Probably responsible for energy coupling to the transport system. From Escherichia coli (strain K12).
   4031..4228    +  CDS            cro: RCRO_LAMBD - Experimental evidence at protein level: Swiss-Prot protein existence level 1. Plays an essential role in the switch from lysogenic to lytic state and in fine-tuning the lytic phase activation. Mediates the de- repression of the lytic promoters from repression by cI at an early stage of prophage induction. Turns down the expression of the transcriptional activator cII, a factor that initiates the expression of repressor cI, the major component promoting latency. Additionally, cro is able to directly bind to the promoter region of cI thereby preventing the transcription of cI repres
>Addgene plasmid #134353 | pLITMUS*-PrpoN-Cro-PBBa_J23106-geneIII | addgene full sequence | sequence record 263405 | Addgene NGS Result
GTTAACTACGTCAGGTGGCACTTTTCGGGGAAATGTGCGCGGAACCCCTATTTGTTTATTTTTCTAAATA
CATTCAAATATGTATCCGCTCATGAGACAATAACCCTGATAAATGCTTCAATAATATTGAAAAAGGAAGA
GTATGAGTATTCAACATTTCCGTGTCGCCCTTATTCCCTTTTTTGCGGCATTTTGCCTTCCTGTTTTTGC
TCACCCAGAAACGCTGGTGAAAGTAAAAGATGCTGAAGATCAGTTGGGTGCACGAGTGGGTTACATCGAA
CTGGATCTCAACAGCGGTAAGATCCTTGAGAGTTTTCGCCCCGAAGAACGTTTCCCAATGATGAGCACTT
TTAAAGTTCTGCTATGTGGCGCGGTATTATCCCGTGTTGACGCCGGGCAAGAGCAACTCGGTCGCCGCAT
ACACTATTCTCAGAATGACTTGGTTGAGTACTCACCAGTCACAGAAAAGCATCTTACGGATGGCATGACA
GTAAGAGAATTATGCAGTGCTGCCATAACCATGAGTGATAACACTGCGGCCAACTTACTTCTGACAACGA
TCGGAGGACCGAAGGAGCTAACCGCTTTTTTGCACAACATGGGGGATCATGTAACTCGCCTTGATCGTTG
GGAACCGGAGCTGAATGAAGCCATACCAAACGACGAGCGTGACACCACGATGCCTGTAGCAATGGCAACA
ACGTTGCGCAAACTATTAACTGGCGAACTACTTACTCTAGCTTCCCGGCAACAATTAATAGACTGGATGG
AGGCGGATAAAGTTGCAGGACCACTTCTGCGCTCGGCCCTTCCGGCTGGCTGGTTTATTGCTGATAAATC
TGGAGCCGGTGAGCGTGGGTCCCGCGGTATCATTGCAGCACTGGGGCCAGATGGTAAGCCCTCCCGTATC
GTAGTTATCTACACGACGGGGAGTCAGGCAACTATGGATGAACGAAATAGACAGATCGCTGAGATAGGTG
CCTCACTGATTAAGCATTGGTAACTGTCAGACCAAGTTTACTCATATTTACGGCTAGCTCAGTCCTAGGT
ATAGTGCTAGCGAAGACAAAGATGAGAAATACTAG
[84 nt withheld, positions 1086-1169]
TCC
[98 nt withheld, positions 1173-1270]
A
[305 nt withheld, positions 1272-1576]
G
[153 nt withheld, positions 1578-1730]
TTATTTGTTTGTGAATATCAAGGCCAATCGTCTGACCTGCCTCAACCTCCTGTC
[82 nt withheld, positions 1785-1866]
GCTCTGAGGGA
[161 nt withheld, positions 1878-2038]
T
[41 nt withheld, positions 2040-2080]
T
[62 nt withheld, positions 2082-2143]
A
[35 nt withheld, positions 2145-2179]
CCTCCCTCAATCGGTTGAATGTCGCCCTTTTGTCTTTGGCGCTGGTAAACCATATGAA
[86 nt withheld, positions 2238-2323]
T
[36 nt withheld, positions 2325-2360]
GAAGACCCAGGCATCAAATAAAACGAAAGGCTCAGTCGAAAGACTGGGCCTTTCGTTTTATCTGTTGTTT
GTCGGTGAACGCTCTCTACTAGAGTCACACTGGCTCACCTTCGGGTGGGCCTTTCTGCGTTTATATATAC
TTTAGATTGATT
[38 nt withheld, positions 2513-2550]
A
[37 nt withheld, positions 2552-2588]
ATTTTGTTAAAATTCGCGTTAAATTTTTGTTAAATCAGCTCATTTTTTAACCAATAGGCCGAAATCGGCA
AAATCCCTTATAAATCAAAAGAATAGCCCGAGATAGGGT
[37 nt withheld, positions 2698-2734]
AAAGAACGTGGACTCCAACGTCAAAGG
[137 nt withheld, positions 2762-2898]
G
[125 nt withheld, positions 2900-3024]
AAAGGATCTAGGTGAAGATCCTTTTTGATAATCTCATGACCAAAATCCCTTAACGTGAGTTTTCGTTCCA
CTGAGCGTCAGACCCCGTAGAAAAGATCAAAGGATCTTCTTGAGATCCTTTTTTTCTGCGCGTAATCTGC
TGCTTACAAACAAAAAAACCACCGCTACCAGCGGTGGTTTGTTTGCCGGATCAAGAGCTACCAACTCTTT
TTCCGAAGGTAACTGGCTTCAGCAGAGCGCAGATACCAAATACTGTTCTTCTAGTGTAGCCGTAGTTAGG
CCACCACTTCAAGAACTCTGTAGCACCGCCTACATACCTCGCTCTGCTAATCCTGTTACCAGTGGCTGCT
GCCAGTGGCGATAAGTCGTGTCTTACCGGGTTGGACTCAAGACGATAGTTACCGGATAAGGCGCAGCGGT
CGGGCTGAACGGGGGGTTCGTGCACACAGCCCAGCTTGGAGCGAACGACCTACACCGAACTGAGATACCT
ACAGCGTGAGCTATGAGAAAGCGCCACGCTTCCCGAAGGGAGAAAGGCGGACAGGTATCCGGTAAGCGGC
AGGGTCGGAACAGGAGAGCGCACGAGGGAGCTTCCAGGGGGAAACGCCTGGTATCTTTATAGTCCTGTCG
GGTTTCGCCACCTCTGACTTGAGCGTCGATTTTTGTGATGCTCGTCAGGGGGGCGGAGCCTATGGAAAAA
CGCCAGCAACGCGGCCTTTTTACGGTTCCTGGCCTTTTGCTGGCCTTTTGCTCACATGTAATGTGAGTTA
GCTCACTCATTAGAATTCGCTGAGAGACCCGTGCTGATCACTGACCACAACGTGCGTGAAACACTGGCGG
TTTGTGAACGCGCTTATATCGTCAGTCAGGGGCATTTGATCGCCCACGGCACGCCTACAGAAATCTTACA
AGACGAACACGTTAAGCGTGTATACCTTGGGGAAGACTTCAGACTCTGATAGGGTAGAAGTTTGCGACGT
TTTAGCAGGAGAGTACGATTCTGAACATGGAACAACGCATAACCCTGAAAGATTATGCAATGCGCTTTGG
GCAAACCAAGACAGCTAAAGATCTCGGCGTATATCAAAGCGCGATCAACAAGGCCATTCATGCAGGCCGA
AAGATTTTTTTAACTATAAACGCTGATGGAAGCGTTTATGCGGAAGAGGTAAAGCCCTTCCCGAGTAACA
AAAAAACAACAGCATAGTAAGTAATGACTAATAGCGCAAAAAACCCCGCTTCGGCGGGGTTTTTCGCGTC
TCCTGGCCTGCAGTAAAGCCCGCTTCGGCGGGCTTTTTTTT
